>Addgene plasmid #84226 | Osa-pCAMBIA-1301-STTM530-3p | addgene full sequence | sequence record 174345 | Addgene NGS Result
TGAGACTTTTCAACAAAGGGTAATTTCGGGAAACCTCCTCGGATTCCATTGCCCAGCTATCTGTCACCTC
ATCGAAAGGACAGTAGAAAAGGAAGGTGGCTCCTACAAATGCCATCATTGCGATAAAGGAAAGGCTATCA
TTCAAGATGCCTCTGCCGACAGTGGTCCCAAAGATGGACCCCCACCCACGAGGAGCATCGTGGAAAAAGA
AGACGTTCCAACCACGTCTTCAAAGCAAGTGGATTGATGTGACGTCTCCACTGACATAAGGGATGACGCA
CAACCCCACTATCCTTCGCAAGACCCTTCCTCTATATAAGGAAGTTCATTTCATTTGGAGAGGACAGCCC
AAGCTTGTTGCATCTGCCTACTCTGCACCTGTTGTTGTTGTTATGGTCTAATTTAAATATGGTCTAAAGA
AGAAGAATGTTGCATCTGCCCACTCTGCACCTGAATTCGGTACGCTGAAATCACCAGTCTCTCTCTACAA
ATCTATCTCTCTCTATTTTCTCCATAAATAATGTGTGAGTAGTTTCCCGATAAGGAAAATTAGGGTTCTT
ATAGGGTTTCGCTCATGTGTTGAGCATATAAGAAACCCTTAGTATGTATTTGTATTTGTAAAATACTTCT
ATCAATAAAATTTCTAATTCCTAAAACCAAAATCCAGTACTAAAATCCAGATCTCCTAAAGTCCCTATAG
ATCTTTGTCGTGAATATAAACCAGACACGAGACGACTAGACCTGGAGCCCAGACGCCGTTCGAAGCTAGA
AGTACCGCTTAGGCAGGAGGCCGTTAGGGAAAAGATGCTAAGGCAGGGTTGGTTACGTTGACTCCCCCGT
AGGTTTGGTTTAAATATGATGAAGTGGACGGAAGGAAGGAGGAAGACAAGGAAGGATAAGGTTGCAGGCC
CTGTGCAAGGTAAGAAGATGGAAATTTGATAGAGGTACGCTACTATACTTATACTATACGCTAAGGGAAT
GATTGTATTTATACCCTATACCCCCTAATAACCCCTTATCAATTTAAGAAATAATCCGCATAAGCCCCCG
CTTAAAAATTGGTATCAGAGCCATGAATAGGTCTATGACCAAAACTCAAGAGGATAAAACCTCACCAAAA
TACGAAAGAGTCCTTAACTCTAAAGATAAAAGATCTTTCAAGATCAAAACTAGTTCCCTCACACCGGTGA
CGGGGATCGCATGCGACCTCTAGGCCATCACATTGGAGCTTCAGCTGCTCGAGTTCTATAGTGTCACCCA
AATCGTATGTGTATGATACATAAGGTTATGTATTAATTGTAGCCGCGTTCTTACGTCGACGTACCAATTA
CGCCCCGCCCTGTCACTCATCGCAGTACTGTTGTAATTCATTAAGCATTCTGCCGACATGGAAGCCATCA
CAAACGGCATGATGAACCTGAATCGCCAGCGGCATCAGCACCTTGTCGCCTTGCGTATAATATTTGCCCA
TGGTGAAAACGGGGGCGAAGAAGTTGTCCATATTGGCCACGTTTAAATCAAAACTGGTGAAACTCACCCA
GGGATTGGCTGAGACGAAAAACATATTCTCAATAAACCCTTTAGGGAAATAGGCCAGGTCTTCACCGTAA
CACGCCACATCTTGCGAATATATGTGTAGAAACTGCCGGAAATCGTCGTGGTATTCACTCCAGAGCGATG
AAAACGTTTCAGTTTGCTCATGGAAAACGGTGTAACAAGGGTGAACACTATCCCATATTACCAGCTCACC
GTCTTTCATTGCCATACGGAACTCCGGATGAGCATTCATCAGGCGGGCAAGAATGTGAATAAAGGCCGGA
TAAAACTTGTGCTTATTTTTCTTTACGGTCTTTAAAAAGGCCGTAATATCCAGCTGAACGGTCTGGTTAT
AGGTACATTGAGCAACTGACTGAAATGCCTCAAAATGTTCTTTACGATGCCATTGGGATATATCAACGGT
GGTATATCCAGTGATTTCTTTCTCCATTTTAGCTTCCTTAGCTCCTGAAAATCTCGATAACTCATTAAAG
CTTATCGATGATAAGCTGTCAAACATGAGAATTTAGCCCGCCTAATGAGCGGGCTTTTTGTTGTGATCCG
CGTTGCTGGCGTTTTTCCATAGGCTCCGCCCCCCTGACGAGCATCACAAAAATCGACGCTCAAGTCAGAG
GTGGCGAAACCCGACAGGACTATAAAGATACCAGGCGTTTCCCCCCTGGAAGCTCCCTCGTGCGCTCTCC
TGTTCCGACCCTGCCGCTTACCGGATACCTGTCCGCCTTTCTTATAATCTAGCTAGAGGATCCCCGGGTA
CCGAGCTCGAATTCGTAATCATGTCATAGCTGTTTCCTGTGTGAAATTGTTATCCGCTCACAATTCCACA
CAACATACGAGCCGGAAGCATAAAGTGTAAAGCCTGGGGTGCCTAATGAGTGAGCTAACTCACATTAATT
GCGTTGCGCTCACTGCCCGCTTTCCAGTCGGGAAACCTGTCGTGCCAGCTGCATTAATGAATCGGCCAAC
GCGCGGGGAGAGGCGGTTTGCGTATTGGCTAGAGCAGCTTGCCAACATGGTGGAGCACGACACTCTCGTC
TACTCCAAGAATATCAAAGATACAGTCTCAGAAGACCAAAGGGCTATTGAGACTTTTCAACAAAGGGTAA
TATCGGGAAACCTCCTCGGATTCCATTGCCCAGCTATCTGTCACTTCATCAAAAGGACAGTAGAAAAGGA
AGGTGGCACCTACAAATGCCATCATTGCGATAAAGGAAAGGCTATCGTTCAAGATGCCTCTGCCGACAGT
GGTCCCAAAGATGGACCCCCACCCACGAGGAGCATCGTGGAAAAAGAAGACGTTCCAACCACGTCTTCAA
AGCAAGTGGATTGATGTGAACATGGTGGAGCACGACACTCTCGTCTACTCCAAGAATATCAAAGATACAG
TCTCAGAAGACCAAAGGGCTATTGAGACTTTTCAACAAAGGGTAATATCGGGAAACCTCCTCGGATTCCA
TTGCCCAGCTATCTGTCACTTCATCAAAAGGACAGTAGAAAAGGAAGGTGGCACCTACAAATGCCATCAT
TGCGATAAAGGAAAGGCTATCGTTCAAGATGCCTCTGCCGACAGTGGTCCCAAAGATGGACCCCCACCCA
CGAGGAGCATCGTGGAAAAAGAAGACGTTCCAACCACGTCTTCAAAGCAAGTGGATTGATGTGATATCTC
CACTGACGTAAGGGATGACGCACAATCCCACTATCCTTCGCAAGACCCTTCCTCTATATAAGGAAGTTCA
TTTCATTTGGAGAGGACACGCTGAAATCACCAGTCTCTCTCTACAAATCTATCTCTCTCGAGCTTTCGCA
GATCCGGGGGGCAATGAGATATGAAAAAGCCTGAACTCACCGCGACGTCTGTCGAGAAGTTTCTGATCGA
AAAGTTCGACAGCGTCTCCGACCTGATGCAGCTCTCGGAGGGCGAAGAATCTCGTGCTTTCAGCTTCGAT
GTAGGAGGGCGTGGATATGTCCTGCGGGTAAATAGCTGCGCCGATGGTTTCTACAAAGATCGTTATGTTT
ATCGGCACTTTGCATCGGCCGCGCTCCCGATTCCGGAAGTGCTTGACATTGGGGAGTTTAGCGAGAGCCT
GACCTATTGCATCTCCCGCCGTTCACAGGGTGTCACGTTGCAAGACCTGCCTGAAACCGAACTGCCCGCT
GTTCTACAACCGGTCGCGGAGGCTATGGATGCGATCGCTGCGGCCGATCTTAGCCAGACGAGCGGGTTCG
GCCCATTCGGACCGCAAGGAATCGGTCAATACACTACATGGCGTGATTTCATATGCGCGATTGCTGATCC
CCATGTGTATCACTGGCAAACTGTGATGGACGACACCGTCAGTGCGTCCGTCGCGCAGGCTCTCGATGAG
CTGATGCTTTGGGCCGAGGACTGCCCCGAAGTCCGGCACCTCGTGCACGCGGATTTCGGCTCCAACAATG
TCCTGACGGACAATGGCCGCATAACAGCGGTCATTGACTGGAGCGAGGCGATGTTCGGGGATTCCCAATA
CGAGGTCGCCAACATCTTCTTCTGGAGGCCGTGGTTGGCTTGTATGGAGCAGCAGACGCGCTACTTCGAG
CGGAGGCATCCGGAGCTTGCAGGATCGCCACGACTCCGGGCGTATATGCTCCGCATTGGTCTTGACCAAC
TCTATCAGAGCTTGGTTGACGGCAATTTCGATGATGCAGCTTGGGCGCAGGGTCGATGCGACGCAATCGT
CCGATCCGGAGCCGGGACTGTCGGGCGTACACAAATCGCCCGCAGAAGCGCGGCCGTCTGGACCGATGGC
TGTGTAGAAGTACTCGCCGATAGTGGAAACCGACGCCCCAGCACTCGTCCGAGGGCAAAGAAATAGAGTA
GATGCCGACCGGGATCTGTCGATCGACAAGCTCGAGTTTCTCCATAATAATGTGTGAGTAGTTCCCAGAT
AAGGGAATTAGGGTTCCTATAGGGTTTCGCTCATGTGTTGAGCATATAAGAAACCCTTAGTATGTATTTG
TATTTGTAAAATACTTCTATCAATAAAATTTCTAATTCCTAAAACCAAAATCCAGTACTAAAATCCAGAT
CCCCCGAATTAATTCGGCGTTAATTCAGTACATTAAAAACGTCCGCAATGTGTTATTAAGTTGTCTAAGC
GTCAATTTGTTTACACCACAATATATCCTGCCACCAGCCAGCCAACAGCTCCCCGACCGGCAGCTCGGCA
CAAAATCACCACTCGATACAGGCAGCCCATCAGTCCGGGACGGCGTCAGCGGGAGAGCCGTTGTAAGGCG
GCAGACTTTGCTCATGTTACCGATGCTATTCGGAAGAACGGCAACTAAGCTGCCGGGTTTGAAACACGGA
TGATCTCGCGGAGGGTAGCATGTTGATTGTAACGATGACAGAGCGTTGCTGCCTGTGATCACCGCGGTTT
CAAAATCGGCTCCGTCGATACTATGTTATACGCCAACTTTGAAAACAACTTTGAAAAAGCTGTTTTCTGG
TATTTAAGGTTTTAGAATGCAAGGAACAGTGAATTGGAGTTCGTCTTGTTATAATTAGCTTCTTGGGGTA
TCTTTAAATACTGTAGAAAAGAGGAAGGAAATAATAAATGGCTAAAATGAGAATATCACCGGAATTGAAA
AAACTGATCGAAAAATACCGCTGCGTAAAAGATACGGAAGGAATGTCTCCTGCTAAGGTATATAAGCTGG
TGGGAGAAAATGAAAACCTATATTTAAAAATGACGGACAGCCGGTATAAAGGGACCACCTATGATGTGGA
ACGGGAAAAGGACATGATGCTATGGCTGGAAGGAAAGCTGCCTGTTCCAAAGGTCCTGCACTTTGAACGG
CATGATGGCTGGAGCAATCTGCTCATGAGTGAGGCCGATGGCGTCCTTTGCTCGGAAGAGTATGAAGATG
AACAAAGCCCTGAAAAGATTATCGAGCTGTATGCGGAGTGCATCAGGCTCTTTCACTCCATCGACATATC
GGATTGTCCCTATACGAATAGCTTAGACAGCCGCTTAGCCGAATTGGATTACTTACTGAATAACGATCTG
GCCGATGTGGATTGCGAAAACTGGGAAGAAGACACTCCATTTAAAGATCCGCGCGAGCTGTATGATTTTT
TAAAGACGGAAAAGCCCGAAGAGGAACTTGTCTTTTCCCACGGCGACCTGGGAGACAGCAACATCTTTGT
GAAAGATGGCAAAGTAAGTGGCTTTATTGATCTTGGGAGAAGCGGCAGGGCGGACAAGTGGTATGACATT
GCCTTCTGCGTCCGGTCGATCAGGGAGGATATCGGGGAAGAACAGTATGTCGAGCTATTTTTTGACTTAC
TGGGGATCAAGCCTGATTGGGAGAAAATAAAATATTATATTTTACTGGATGAATTGTTTTAGTACCTAGA
ATGCATGACCAAAATCCCTTAACGTGAGTTTTCGTTCCACTGAGCGTCAGACCCCGTAGAAAAGATCAAA
GGATCTTCTTGAGATCCTTTTTTTCTGCGCGTAATCTGCTGCTTGCAAACAAAAAAACCACCGCTACCAG
CGGTGGTTTGTTTGCCGGATCAAGAGCTACCAACTCTTTTTCCGAAGGTAACTGGCTTCAGCAGAGCGCA
GATACCAAATACTGTCCTTCTAGTGTAGCCGTAGTTAGGCCACCACTTCAAGAACTCTGTAGCACCGCCT
ACATACCTCGCTCTGCTAATCCTGTTACCAGTGGCTGCTGCCAGTGGCGATAAGTCGTGTCTTACCGGGT
TGGACTCAAGACGATAGTTACCGGATAAGGCGCAGCGGTCGGGCTGAACGGGGGGTTCGTGCACACAGCC
CAGCTTGGAGCGAACGACCTACACCGAACTGAGATACCTACAGCGTGAGCTATGAGAAAGCGCCACGCTT
CCCGAAGGGAGAAAGGCGGACAGGTATCCGGTAAGCGGCAGGGTCGGAACAGGAGAGCGCACGAGGGAGC
TTCCAGGGGGAAACGCCTGGTATCTTTATAGTCCTGTCGGGTTTCGCCACCTCTGACTTGAGCGTCGATT
TTTGTGATGCTCGTCAGGGGGGCGGAGCCTATGGAAAAACGCCAGCAACGCGGCCTTTTTACGGTTCCTG
GCCTTTTGCTGGCCTTTTGCTCACATGTTCTTTCCTGCGTTATCCCCTGATTCTGTGGATAACCGTATTA
CCGCCTTTGAGTGAGCTGATACCGCTCGCCGCAGCCGAACGACCGAGCGCAGCGAGTCAGTGAGCGAGGA
AGCGGAAGAGCGCCTGATGCGGTATTTTCTCCTTACGCATCTGTGCGGTATTTCACACCGCATATGGTGC
ACTCTCAGTACAATCTGCTCTGATGCCGCATAGTTAAGCCAGTATACACTCCGCTATCGCTACGTGACTG
GGTCATGGCTGCGCCCCGACACCCGCCAACACCCGCTGACGCGCCCTGACGGGCTTGTCTGCTCCCGGCA
TCCGCTTACAGACAAGCTGTGACCGTCTCCGGGAGCTGCATGTGTCAGAGGTTTTCACCGTCATCACCGA
AACGCGCGAGGCAGGGTGCCTTGATGTGGGCGCCGGCGGTCGAGTGGCGACGGCGCGGCTTGTCCGCGCC
CTGGTAGATTGCCTGGCCGTAGGCCAGCCATTTTTGAGCGGCCAGCGGCCGCGATAGGCCGACGCGAAGC
GGCGGGGCGTAGGGAGCGCAGCGACCGAAGGGTAGGCGCTTTTTGCAGCTCTTCGGCTGTGCGCTGGCCA
GACAGTTATGCACAGGCCAGGCGGGTTTTAAGAGTTTTAATAAGTTTTAAAGAGTTTTAGGCGGAAAAAT
CGCCTTTTTTCTCTTTTATATCAGTCACTTACATGTGTGACCGGTTCCCAATGTACGGCTTTGGGTTCCC
AATGTACGGGTTCCGGTTCCCAATGTACGGCTTTGGGTTCCCAATGTACGTGCTATCCACAGGAAAGAGA
CCTTTTCGACCTTTTTCCCCTGCTAGGGCAATTTGCCCTAGCATCTGCTCCGTACATTAGGAACCGGCGG
ATGCTTCGCCCTCGATCAGGTTGCGGTAGCGCATGACTAGGATCGGGCCAGCCTGCCCCGCCTCCTCCTT
CAAATCGTACTCCGGCAGGTCATTTGACCCGATCAGCTTGCGCACGGTGAAACAGAACTTCTTGAACTCT
CCGGCGCTGCCACTGCGTTCGTAGATCGTCTTGAACAACCATCTGGCTTCTGCCTTGCCTGCGGCGCGGC
GTGCCAGGCGGTAGAGAAAACGGCCGATGCCGGGATCGATCAAAAAGTAATCGGGGTGAACCGTCAGCAC
GTCCGGGTTCTTGCCTTCTGTGATCTCGCGGTACATCCAATCAGCTAGCTCGATCTCGATGTACTCCGGC
CGCCCGGTTTCGCTCTTTACGATCTTGTAGCGGCTAATCAAGGCTTCACCCTCGGATACCGTCACCAGGC
GGCCGTTCTTGGCCTTCTTCGTACGCTGCATGGCAACGTGCGTGGTGTTTAACCGAATGCAGGTTTCTAC
CAGGTCGTCTTTCTGCTTTCCGCCATCGGCTCGCCGGCAGAACTTGAGTACGTCCGCAACGTGTGGACGG
AACACGCGGCCGGGCTTGTCTCCCTTCCCTTCCCGGTATCGGTTCATGGATTCGGTTAGATGGGAAACCG
CCATCAGTACCAGGTCGTAATCCCACACACTGGCCATGCCGGCCGGCCCTGCGGAAACCTCTACGTGCCC
GTCTGGAAGCTCGTAGCGGATCACCTCGCCAGCTCGTCGGTCACGCTTCGACAGACGGAAAACGGCCACG
TCCATGATGCTGCGACTATCGCGGGTGCCCACGTCATAGAGCATCGGAACGAAAAAATCTGGTTGCTCGT
CGCCCTTGGGCGGCTTCCTAATCGACGGCGCACCGGCTGCCGGCGGTTGCCGGGATTCTTTGCGGATTCG
ATCAGCGGCCGCTTGCCACGATTCACCGGGGCGTGCTTCTGCCTCGATGCGTTGCCGCTGGGCGGCCTGC
GCGGCCTTCAACTTCTCCACCAGGTCATCACCCAGCGCCGCGCCGATTTGTACCGGGCCGGATGGTTTGC
GACCGCTCACGCCGATTCCTCGGGCTTGGGGGTTCCAGTGCCATTGCAGGGCCGGCAGGCAACCCAGCCG
CTTACGCCTGGCCAACCGCCCGTTCCTCCACACATGGGGCATTCCACGGCGTCGGTGCCTGGTTGTTCTT
GATTTTCCATGCCGCCTCCTTTAGCCGCTAAAATTCATCTACTCATTTATTCATTTGCTCATTTACTCTG
GTAGCTGCGCGATGTATTCAGATAGCAGCTCGGTAATGGTCTTGCCTTGGCGTACCGCGTACATCTTCAG
CTTGGTGTGATCCTCCGCCGGCAACTGAAAGTTGACCCGCTTCATGGCTGGCGTGTCTGCCAGGCTGGCC
AACGTTGCAGCCTTGCTGCTGCGTGCGCTCGGACGGCCGGCACTTAGCGTGTTTGTGCTTTTGCTCATTT
TCTCTTTACCTCATTAACTCAAATGAGTTTTGATTTAATTTCAGCGGCCAGCGCCTGGACCTCGCGGGCA
GCGTCGCCCTCGGGTTCTGATTCAAGAACGGTTGTGCCGGCGGCGGCAGTGCCTGGGTAGCTCACGCGCT
GCGTGATACGGGACTCAAGAATGGGCAGCTCGTACCCGGCCAGCGCCTCGGCAACCTCACCGCCGATGCG
CGTGCCTTTGATCGCCCGCGACACGACAAAGGCCGCTTGTAGCCTTCCATCCGTGACCTCAATGCGCTGC
TTAACCAGCTCCACCAGGTCGGCGGTGGCCCATATGTCGTAAGGGCTTGGCTGCACCGGAATCAGCACGA
AGTCGGCTGCCTTGATCGCGGACACAGCCAAGTCCGCCGCCTGGGGCGCTCCGTCGATCACTACGAAGTC
GCGCCGGCCGATGGCCTTCACGTCGCGGTCAATCGTCGGGCGGTCGATGCCGACAACGGTTAGCGGTTGA
TCTTCCCGCACGGCCGCCCAATCGCGGGCACTGCCCTGGGGATCGGAATCGACTAACAGAACATCGGCCC
CGGCGAGTTGCAGGGCGCGGGCTAGATGGGTTGCGATGGTCGTCTTGCCTGACCCGCCTTTCTGGTTAAG
TACAGCGATAACCTTCATGCGTTCCCCTTGCGTATTTGTTTATTTACTCATCGCATCATATACGCAGCGA
CCGCATGACGCAAGCTGTTTTACTCAAATACACATCACCTTTTTAGACGGCGGCGCTCGGTTTCTTCAGC
GGCCAAGCTGGCCGGCCAGGCCGCCAGCTTGGCATCAGACAAACCGGCCAGGATTTCATGCAGCCGCACG
GTTGAGACGTGCGCGGGCGGCTCGAACACGTACCCGGCCGCGATCATCTCCGCCTCGATCTCTTCGGTAA
TGAAAAACGGTTCGTCCTGGCCGTCCTGGTGCGGTTTCATGCTTGTTCCTCTTGGCGTTCATTCTCGGCG
GCCGCCAGGGCGTCGGCCTCGGTCAATGCGTCCTCACGGAAGGCACCGCGCCGCCTGGCCTCGGTGGGCG
TCACTTCCTCGCTGCGCTCAAGTGCGCGGTACAGGGTCGAGCGATGCACGCCAAGCAGTGCAGCCGCCTC
TTTCACGGTGCGGCCTTCCTGGTCGATCAGCTCGCGGGCGTGCGCGATCTGTGCCGGGGTGAGGGTAGGG
CGGGGGCCAAACTTCACGCCTCGGGCCTTGGCGGCCTCGCGCCCGCTCCGGGTGCGGTCGATGATTAGGG
AACGCTCGAACTCGGCAATGCCGGCGAACACGGTCAACACCATGCGGCCGGCCGGCGTGGTGGTGTCGGC
CCACGGCTCTGCCAGGCTACGCAGGCCCGCGCCGGCCTCCTGGATGCGCTCGGCAATGTCCAGTAGGTCG
CGGGTGCTGCGGGCCAGGCGGTCTAGCCTGGTCACTGTCACAACGTCGCCAGGGCGTAGGTGGTCAAGCA
TCCTGGCCAGCTCCGGGCGGTCGCGCCTGGTGCCGGTGATCTTCTCGGAAAACAGCTTGGTGCAGCCGGC
CGCGTGCAGTTCGGCCCGTTGGTTGGTCAAGTCCTGGTCGTCGGTGCTGACGCGGGCATAGCCCAGCAGG
CCAGCGGCGGCGCTCTTGTTCATGGCGTAATGTCTCCGGTTCTAGTCGCAAGTATTCTACTTTATGCGAC
TAAAACACGCGACAAGAAAACGCCAGGAAAAGGGCAGGGCGGCAGCCTGTCGCGTAACTTAGGACTTGTG
CGACATGTCGTTTTCAGAAGACGGCTGCACTGAACGTCAGAAGCCGACTGCACTATAGCAGCGGAGGGGT
TGGATCAAAGTACTTTGATCCCGAGGGGAACCCTGTGGTTGGCATGCACATACAAATGGACGAACGGATA
AACCTTTTCACGCCCTTTTAAATATCCGATTATTCTAATAAACGCTCTTTTCTCTTAGGTTTACCCGCCA
ATATATCCTGTCAAACACTGATAGTTTAATTCCCGATCTAGTAACATAGATGACACCGCGCGCGATAATT
TATCCTAGTTTGCGCGCTATATTTTGTTTTCTATCGCGTATTAAATGTATAATTGCGGGACTCTAATCAT
AAAAACCCATCTCATAAATAACGTCATGCATTACATGTTAATTATTACATGCTTAACGTAATTCAACAGA
AATTATATGATAATCATCGCAAGACCGGCAACAGGATTCAATCTTAAGAAACTTTATTGCCAAATGTTTG
AACGATCGGGGAAATTCGAGCTGGTCACCTGTAATTCACACGTGGTGGTGGTGGTGGTGGCTAGCTTGTT
TGCCTCCCTGCTGCGGTTTTTCACCGAAGTTCATGCCAGTCCAGCGTTTTTGCAGCAGAAAAGCCGCCGA
CTTCGGTTTGCGGTCGCGAGTGAAGATCCCTTTCTTGTTACCGCCAACGCGCAATATGCCTTGCGAGGTC
GCAAAATCGGCGAAATTCCATACCTGTTCACCGACGACGGCGCTGACGCGATCAAAGACGCGGTGATACA
TATCCAGCCATGCACACTGATACTCTTCACTCCACATGTCGGTGTACATTGAGTGCAGCCCGGCTAACGT
ATCCACGCCGTATTCGGTGATGATAATCGGCTGATGCAGTTTCTCCTGCCAGGCCAGAAGTTCTTTTTCC
AGTACCTTCTCTGCCGTTTCCAAATCGCCGCTTTGGACATACCATCCGTAATAACGGTTCAGGCACAGCA
CATCAAAGAGATCGCTGATGGTATCGGTGTGAGCGTCGCAGAACATTACATTGACGCAGGTGATCGGACG
CGTCGGGTCGAGTTTACGCGTTGCTTCCGCCAGTGGCGCGAAATATTCCCGTGCACCTTGCGGACGGGTA
TCCGGTTCGTTGGCAATACTCCACATCACCACGCTTGGGTGGTTTTTGTCACGCGCTATCAGCTCTTTAA
TCGCCTGTAAGTGCGCTTGCTGAGTTTCCCCGTTGACTGCCTCTTCGCTGTACAGTTCTTTCGGCTTGTT
GCCCGCTTCGAAACCAATGCCTAAAGAGAGGTTAAAGCCGACAGCAGCAGTTTCATCAATCACCACGATG
CCATGTTCATCTGCCCAGTCGAGCATCTCTTCAGCGTAAGGGTAATGCGAGGTACGGTAGGAGTTGGCCC
CAATCCAGTCCATTAATGCGTGGTCGTGCACCATCAGCACGTTATCGAATCCTTTGCCACGCAAGTCCGC
ATCTTCATGACGACCAAAGCCAGTAAAGTAGAACGGTTTGTGGTTAATCAGGAACTGTTCGCCCTTCACT
GCCACTGACCGGATGCCGACGCGAAGCGGGTAGATATCACACTCTGTCTGGCTTTTGGCTGTGACGCACA
GTTCATAGAGATAACCTTCACCCGGTTGCCAGAGGTGCGGATTCACCACTTGCAAAGTCCCGCTAGTGCC
TTGTCCAGTTGCAACCACCTGTTGATCCGCATCACGCAGTTCAACGCTGACATCACCATTGGCCACCACC
TGCCAGTCAACAGACGCGTGGTTACAGTCTTGCGCGACATGCGTCACCACGGTGATATCGTCCACCCAGG
TGTTCGGCGTGGTGTAGAGCATTACGCTGCGATGGATTCCGGCATAGTTAAAGAAATCATGGAAGTAAGA
CTGCTTTTTCTTGCCGTTTTCGTCGGTAATCACCATTCCCGGCGGGATAGTCTGCCAGTTCAGTTCGTTG
TTCACACAAACGGTGATACGTACACTTTTCCCGGCAATAACATACGGCGTGACATCGGCTTCAAATGGCG
TATAGCCGCCCTGATGCTCCATCACTTCCTGATTATTGACCCACACTTTGCCGTAATGAGTGACCGCATC
GAAACGCAGCACGATACGCTGGCCTGCCCAACCTTTCGGTATAAAGACTTCGCGCTGATACCAGACGTTG
CCCGCATAATTACGAATATCTGCATCGGCGAACTGATCGTTAAAACTGCCTGGCACAGCAATTGCCCGGC
TTTCTTGTAACGCGCTTTCCCACCAACGCTGATCAATTCCACAGTTTTCGCGATCCAGACTGAATGCCCA
CAGGCCGTCGAGTTTTTTGATTTCACGGGTTGGGGTTTCTACAGGACGGACGAGTCGTCGGTTCTGTAAC
TATCATCATCATCATAGACACACGAAATAAAGTAATCAGATTATCAGTTAAAGCTATGTAATATTTACAC
CATAACCAATCAATTAAAAAATAGATCAGTTTAAAGAAAGATCAAAGCTCAAAAAAATAAAAAGAGAAAA
GGGTCCTAACCAAGAAAATGAAGGAGAAAAACTAGAAATTTACCCTCAGATCTACCATGGTCAAGAGTCC
CCCGTGTTCTCTCCAAATGAAATGAACTTCCTTATATAGAGGAAGGGTCTTGCGAAGGATAGTGGGATTG
TGCGTCATCCCTTACGTCAGTGGAGATATCACATCAATCCACTTGCTTTGAAGACGTGGTTGGAACGTCT
TCTTTTTCCACGATGCTCCTCGTGGGTGGGGGTCCATCTTTGGGACCACTGTCGGCAGAGGCATCTTCAA
CGATGGCCTTTCCTTTATCGCAATGATGGCATTTGTAGGAGCCACCTTCCTTTTCCACTATCTTCACAAT
AAAGTGACAGATAGCTGGGCAATGGAATCCGAGGAGGTTTCCGGATATTACCCTTTGTTGAAAAGTCTCA
ATTGCCCTTTGGTCTTCTGAGACTGTATCTTTGATATTTTTGGAGTAGACAAGTGTGTCGTGCTCCACCA
TGTTGACGAAGATTTTCTTCTTGTCATTGAGTCGTAAGAGACTCTGTATGAACTGTTCGCCAGTCTTTAC
GGCGAGTTCTGTTAGGTCCTCTATTTGAATCTTTGACTCCATGAAGCTAAACTGAAGGCGGGAAACGACA
ATCTGATCCAAGCTCAAGCTGCTCTAGCATTCGCCATTCAGGCTGCGCAACTGTTGGGAAGGGCGATCGG
TGCGGGCCTCTTCGCTATTACGCCAGCTGGCGAAAGGGGGATGTGCTGCAAGGCGATTAAGTTGGGTAAC
GCCAGGGTTTTCCCAGTCACGACGTTGTAAAACGACGGCCAGTGCCAAGCTTGCATGCCTGCAGTTAATT
AAGTTTGCAAGCAGCAGATTACGCGCAGAAAAAAAGGATCTCAAGGAGATCCTTTGGATCACAAAAAAAA
AGCCCGCTCATTAGGCGGGTTAAATTCCCGGGTACTGCAGCCGATTCATTAATGCAGGTTAACCTGGCTT
ATCGAAATTAATACGACTCACTATAGGGAGACCGGCAGACCTGATCCCTACTCCAAAAATGTCAAAGATA
CAGTCTCAGAAGACCAAAGGGCTATTGAGACTTTTCAACAAAGGGTAATTTCGGGAAACCTCCTCGGATT
CCATTGCCCAGCTATCTGTCACTTCATCGAAAGGACAGTGGAAAAGGAAGGTGGCTCCTACAAATGCCAT
CATTGCGATAAAGGAAAGGCTATCATTCAAGATGCCTCTGCCGACAGTGGTCCCAAAGATGGACCCCCAC
CCACGAGGAGCATCGTGGGAAAAGAAGACGTTCCAACCACGTCTTCAAAGCAAGTGGATTGATGTGACAT
CTCCACTGACGTAAGGGATGACGCACAATCCCACCCCTACTCCAAAAATGTCAAAGATACTGTCTCAGAA
GACCAAAGGGCTAT
Features (pLannotate 1.2.2; 34 found; start..end, strand, type, name):
      1..346     +  promoter       CaMV 35S promoter: strong constitutive promoter from cauliflower mosaic virus
    298..344     +  promoter       minimal CaMV 35S promoter: minimal 35S promoter from cauliflower mosaic virus
    507..683     +  polyA_signal   CaMV poly(A) signal: cauliflower mosaic virus polyadenylation signal
   1328..1987    -  CDS            CmR: chloramphenicol acetyltransferase; cat; confers resistance to chloramphenicol
   1988..2024    -  promoter       cat promoter (fragment): promoter of the E. coli cat gene encoding chloramphenicol acetyltransferase
   2024..2052    -  promoter       tet promoter: E. coli promoter for tetracycline efflux protein gene
   2114..2282    -  rep_origin     ori (fragment): high-copy-number ColE1/pMB1/pBR322/pUC origin of replication
   2293..2324    -  misc_feature   MCS (fragment): pUC18/19 multiple cloning site
   2355..2377    -  protein_bind   lac operator (fragment): The lac repressor binds to the lac operator to inhibit transcription in E. coli. This inhibition can be relieved by adding lactose or isopropyl-β-D-thiogalactopyranoside (IPTG). lac repressor encoded by lacI
   2381..2411    -  promoter       lac promoter: promoter for the E. coli lac operon
   2426..2447    -  protein_bind   CAP binding site: CAP binding activates transcription in the presence of cAMP. E. coli catabolite activator protein
   2460..2548    -  CDS            lacI (fragment): lac repressor; lacI; The lac repressor binds to the lac operator to inhibit transcription in E. coli. This inhibition can be relieved by adding lactose or isopropyl-β-D-thiogalactopyranoside (IPTG).
   2638..3314    +  promoter       CaMV 35S promoter (enhanced): cauliflower mosaic virus 35S promoter with a duplicated enhancer region
   3381..4406    +  CDS            HygR: hygromycin B phosphotransferase confers resistance to hygromycin
   4447..4621    +  polyA_signal   CaMV poly(A) signal: cauliflower mosaic virus polyadenylation signal
   4699..4723    -  misc_feature   LB T-DNA repeat: left border repeat from nopaline C58 T-DNA
   5148..5942    +  CDS            KanR: aminoglycoside phosphotransferase; aphA-3; confers resistance to kanamycin
   6029..6617    +  rep_origin     ori: high-copy-number ColE1/pMB1/pBR322/pUC origin of replication
   6803..6943    -  misc_feature   bom: basis of mobility region from pBR322
   7045..7084    -  CDS            rop (fragment): Rop protein, which maintains plasmids at low copy number; rop
   7287..7481    -  rep_origin     pVS1 oriV: origin of replication for the Pseudomonas plasmid pVS1 (Heeb et al., 2000)
   7547..8620    -  CDS            pVS1 RepA: replication protein from the Pseudomonas plasmid pVS1 (Heeb et al., 2000)
   9049..9678    -  CDS            pVS1 StaA: stability protein from the Pseudomonas plasmid pVS1 (Heeb et al., 2000)
  10238..10639   -  CDS            Y4CG_SINFN (fragment): Protein inferred from homology: Swiss-Prot protein existence level 3. From Sinorhizobium fredii (strain NBRC 101917 / NGR234).
  10979..11003   -  misc_feature   RB T-DNA repeat: right border repeat from nopaline C58 T-DNA
  11025..11277   -  terminator     NOS terminator: nopaline synthase terminator and poly(A) signal
  11312..11330   -  CDS            9xHis (fragment): 9xHis affinity tag
  11336..13358   -  CDS            GUS (fragment): β-glucuronidase This version of the gusA gene has a 5' extension with a catalase intron to ensure expression in plants but not bacteria.
  13379..13720   -  promoter       CaMV 35S promoter: strong constitutive promoter from cauliflower mosaic virus
  13960..14114   -  CDS            lacZα (fragment): LacZα fragment of β-galactosidase; lacZ fragment
  14117..14134   -  misc_feature   MCS (fragment): pUC18/19 multiple cloning site
  14143..14184   -  rep_origin     ori (fragment): high-copy-number ColE1/pMB1/pBR322/pUC origin of replication
  14289..14307   +  promoter       T7 promoter: promoter for bacteriophage T7 RNA polymerase
  14376..14664   +  promoter       CaMV 35S promoter (fragment): strong constitutive promoter from cauliflower mosaic virus
