[The description below was written by a language model from this plasmid's Addgene catalogue record and pLannotate feature annotations shown in this document.]
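Description:
Osa-pCAMBIA-1301-STTM530-3p is a binary T-DNA plasmid built on the pCAMBIA-1301 backbone for Agrobacterium-mediated plant transformation, designed to interfere with the microRNA miR530-3p in rice. It carries a short tandem target mimic (STTM): a non-coding transcript with two imperfect miRNA binding sites joined by a spacer, which sequesters the target small RNA and triggers its degradation, so that the miRNA's function is lost. The STTM itself is not annotated in the feature table. It presumably lies in the gap between the 35S promoter and the CaMV poly(A) signal that flank the origin of the circular map, where a partial 35S copy followed by a full one matches the recorded 2x35S promoter. The depositor notes that the STTM sequence may differ slightly from the reference without affecting function.

The roughly 2.8 kb insert was introduced at a PacI site and evidently includes more than the expression cassette. A chloramphenicol acetyltransferase gene and fragments of a ColE1-type origin sit next to it, which explains the dual chloramphenicol and kanamycin selection in bacteria. The backbone supplies KanR, a pBR322-type origin with bom for E. coli, and the pVS1 oriV, RepA and StaA functions for stable replication in Agrobacterium. Between the left and right border repeats, the T-DNA also carries hygromycin phosphotransferase driven by an enhanced 35S promoter for plant selection. A 35S-driven, His-tagged GUS reporter with a NOS terminator is also present, and its catalase intron restricts expression to plant cells, so transformed tissue can be identified. The catalogue also lists bacterial and yeast expression as vector types, but no yeast elements are annotated. The plasmid is used to make rice lines for miR530-3p loss-of-function studies.
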