Addgene plasmid #84226: Osa-pCAMBIA-1301-STTM530-3p
Purpose: Disturb the expression of miR530-3p in rice
Depositing lab: Guiliang Tang. Depositing organization: Michigan Technological University. Publication: Effective small RNA destruction by the expression of a short tandem target mimic in Arabidopsis. Yan J, Gu Y, Jia X, Kang W, Pan S, Tang X, Chen X, Tang G. Plant Cell. 2012 Feb;24(2):415-27. doi: 10.1105/tpc.111.094144. Epub 2012 Feb 17. PubMed 22345490.
Backbone
  Vector backbone: pCAMBIA-1301
  Backbone manufacturer: CAMBIA Company
  Backbone size w/o insert (bp): 11827
  Vector type: Bacterial Expression, Yeast Expression, Plant Expression
  Selectable markers: Hygromycin
Growth in bacteria
  Bacterial resistance: Chloramphenicol and Kanamycin, 25 & 50 μg/mL
  Growth temperature: 37°C
  Growth strain: DH5alpha
  Copy number: Unknown
Gene/Insert
  Gene/Insert name: miR530-3p (alt name: Osa-miR530-3p)
  Species: Rice
  Insert size (bp): 2846
  GenBank ID: miRBase (MI0003203)
  Promoter: 2x35S
  Cloning method: Restriction Enzyme; 5′ cloning site PacI (unknown if destroyed); 3′ cloning site PacI (unknown if destroyed)
  Sequencing primers: 5′ 35S promoter; 3′ AGGTTTAGTCGTCTCGTGTCTG
Terms and licenses: Academic/Nonprofit Terms; Industry Terms: Not Available to Industry
Depositor comments: This plasmid used to disturb miR530-3p’s expression by STTM method invented by Dr. Guiliang Tang’s Lab in Michigan Technological University (Plant cell, 2012), Houghton, MI, USA. The method used to construct this plasmid refers to Tang et al., (Methods, 2012) with minor revision. The STTM sequence in this plasmid may contain discrepancies compared to the reference sequence(s). According to the depositing lab, these mutations should not affect plasmid function. For additional published information regarding this plasmid, please see https://www.cell.com/molecular-plant/pdf/S1674-2052(18)30275-2.pdf?_returnURL=https%3A%2F%2Flinkinghub.elsevier.com%2Fretrieve%2Fpii%2FS1674205218302752%3Fshowall%3Dtrue#
How to cite: Osa-pCAMBIA-1301-STTM530-3p was a gift from Guiliang Tang (Addgene plasmid # 84226 ; http://n2t.net/addgene:84226 ; RRID:Addgene_84226)
