>Addgene plasmid #84226 | Osa-pCAMBIA-1301-STTM530-3p | depositor partial sequence | sequence record 160774 | Backbone sequence
GATCTGAGGGTAAATTTCTAGTTTTTCTCCTTCATTTTCTTGGTTAGGACCCTTTTCTCTTTTTATTTTT
TTGAGCTTTGATCTTTCTTTAAACTGATCTATTTTTTAATTGATTGGTTATGGTGTAAATATTACATAGC
TTTAACTGATAATCTGATTACTTTATTTCGTGTGTCTATGATGATGATGATAGTTACAGAACCGACGACT
CGTCCGTCCTGTAGAAACCCCAACCCGTGAAATCAAAAAACTCGACGGCCTGTGGGCATTCAGTCTGGAT
CGCGAAAACTGTGGAATTGATCAGCGTTGGTGGGAAAGCGCGTTACAAGAAAGCCGGGCAATTGCTGTGC
CAGGCAGTTTTAACGATCAGTTCGCCGATGCAGATATTCGTAATTATGCGGGCAACGTCTGGTATCAGCG
CGAAGTCTTTATACCGAAAGGTTGGGCAGGCCAGCGTATCGTGCTGCGTTTCGATGCGGTCACTCATTAC
GGCAAAGTGTGGGTCAATAATCAGGAAGTGATGGAGCATCAGGGCGGCTATACGCCATTTGAAGCCGATG
TCACGCCGTATGTTATTGCCGGGAAAAGTGTACGTATCACCGTTTGTGTGAACAACGAACTGAACTGGCA
GACTATCCCGCCGGGAATGGTGATTACCGACGAAAACGGCAAGAAAAAGCAGTCTTACTTCCATGATTTC
TTTAACTATGCCGGAATCCATCGCAGCGTAATGCTCTACACCACGCCGAACACCTGGGTGGACGATATCA
CCGTGGTGACGCATGTCGCGCAAGACTGTAACCACGCGTCTGTTGACTGGCAGGTGGTGGCCAATGGTGA
TGTCAGCGTTGAACTGCGTGATGCGGATCAACAGGTGGTTGCAACTGGACAAGGCACTAGCGGGACTTTG
CAAGTGGTGAATCCGCACCTCTGGCAACCGGGTGAAGGTTATCTCTATGAACTCGAAGTCACAGCCAAAA
GCCAGACAGAGTCTGATATCTACCCGCTTCGCGTCGGCATCCGGTCAGTGGCAGTGAAGGGCCAACAGTT
CCTGATTAACCACAAACCGTTCTACTTTACTGGCTTTGGTCGTCATGAAGATGCGGACTTACGTGGCAAA
GGATTCGATAACGTGCTGATGGTGCACGACCACGCATTAATGGACTGGATTGGGGCCAACTCCTACCGTA
CCTCGCATTACCCTTACGCTGAAGAGATGCTCGACTGGGCAGATGAACATGGCATCGTGGTGATTGATGA
AACTGCTGCTGTCGGCTTTCAGCTGTCTTTAGGCATTGGTTTCGAAGCGGGCAACAAGCCGAAAGAACTG
TACAGCGAAGAGGCAGTCAACGGGGAAACTCAGCAAGCGCACTTACAGGCGATTAAAGAGCTGATAGCGC
GTGACAAAAACCACCCAAGCGTGGTGATGTGGAGTATTGCCAACGAACCGGATACCCGTCCGCAAGGTGC
ACGGGAATATTTCGCGCCACTGGCGGAAGCAACGCGTAAACTCGACCCGACGCGTCCGATCACCTGCGTC
AATGTAATGTTCTGCGACGCTCACACCGATACCATCAGCGATCTCTTTGATGTGCTGTGCCTGAACCGTT
ATTACGGATGGTATGTCCAAAGCGGCGATTTGGAAACGGCAGAGAAGGTACTGGAAAAAGAACTTCTGGC
CTGGCAGGAGAAACTGCATCAGCCGATTATCATCACCGAATACGGCGTGGATACGTTAGCCGGGCTGCAC
TCAATGTACACCGACATGTGGAGTGAAGAGTATCAGTGTGCATGGCTGGATATGTATCACCGCGTCTTTG
ATCGCGTCAGCGCCGTCGTCGGTGAACAGGTATGGAATTTCGCCGATTTTGCGACCTCGCAAGGCATATT
GCGCGTTGGCGGTAACAAGAAAGGGATCTTCACTCGCGACCGCAAACCGAAGTCGGCGGCTTTTCTGCTG
CAAAAACGCTGGACTGGCATGAACTTCGGTGAAAAACCGCAGCAGGGAGGCAAACAAGCTAGCCACCACC
ACCACCACCACGTGTGAATTACAGGTGACCAGCTCGAATTTCCCCGATCGTTCAAACATTTGGCAATAAA
GTTTCTTAAGATTGAATCCTGTTGCCGGTCTTGCGATGATTATCATATAATTTCTGTTGAATTACGTTAA
GCATGTAATAATTAACATGTAATGCATGACGTTATTTATGAGATGGGTTTTTATGATTAGAGTCCCGCAA
TTATACATTTAATACGCGATAGAAAACAAAATATAGCGCGCAAACTAGGATAAATTATCGCGCGCGGTGT
CATCTATGTTACTAGATCGGGAATTAAACTATCAGTGTTTGACAGGATATATTGGCGGGTAAACCTAAGA
GAAAAGAGCGTTTATTAGAATAACGGATATTTAAAAGGGCGTGAAAAGGTTTATCCGTTCGTCCATTTGT
ATGTGCATGCCAACCACAGGGTTCCCCTCGGGATCAAAGTACTTTGATCCAACCCCTCCGCTGCTATAGT
GCAGTCGGCTTCTGACGTTCAGTGCAGCCGTCTTCTGAAAACGACATGTCGCACAAGTCCTAAGTTACGC
GACAGGCTGCCGCCCTGCCCTTTTCCTGGCGTTTTCTTGTCGCGTGTTTTAGTCGCATAAAGTAGAATAC
TTGCGACTAGAACCGGAGACATTACGCCATGAACAAGAGCGCCGCCGCTGGCCTGCTGGGCTATGCCCGC
GTCAGCACCGACGACCAGGACTTGACCAACCAACGGGCCGAACTGCACGCGGCCGGCTGCACCAAGCTGT
TTTCCGAGAAGATCACCGGCACCAGGCGCGACCGCCCGGAGCTGGCCAGGATGCTTGACCACCTACGCCC
TGGCGACGTTGTGACAGTGACCAGGCTAGACCGCCTGGCCCGCAGCACCCGCGACCTACTGGACATTGCC
GAGCGCATCCAGGAGGCCGGCGCGGGCCTGCGTAGCCTGGCAGAGCCGTGGGCCGACACCACCACGCCGG
CCGGCCGCATGGTGTTGACCGTGTTCGCCGGCATTGCCGAGTTCGAGCGTTCCCTAATCATCGACCGCAC
CCGGAGCGGGCGCGAGGCCGCCAAGGCCCGAGGCGTGAAGTTTGGCCCCCGCCCTACCCTCACCCCGGCA
CAGATCGCGCACGCCCGCGAGCTGATCGACCAGGAAGGCCGCACCGTGAAAGAGGCGGCTGCACTGCTTG
GCGTGCATCGCTCGACCCTGTACCGCGCACTTGAGCGCAGCGAGGAAGTGACGCCCACCGAGGCCAGGCG
GCGCGGTGCCTTCCGTGAGGACGCATTGACCGAGGCCGACGCCCTGGCGGCCGCCGAGAATGAACGCCAA
GAGGAACAAGCATGAAACCGCACCAGGACGGCCAGGACGAACCGTTTTTCATTACCGAAGAGATCGAGGC
GGAGATGATCGCGGCCGGGTACGTGTTCGAGCCGCCCGCGCACGTCTCAACCGTGCGGCTGCATGAAATC
CTGGCCGGTTTGTCTGATGCCAAGCTGGCGGCCTGGCCGGCCAGCTTGGCCGCTGAAGAAACCGAGCGCC
GCCGTCTAAAAAGGTGATGTGTATTTGAGTAAAACAGCTTGCGTCATGCGGTCGCTGCGTATATGATGCG
ATGAGTAAATAAACAAATACGCAAGGGGAACGCATGAAGGTTATCGCTGTACTTAACCAGAAAGGCGGGT
CAGGCAAGACGACCATCGCAACCCATCTAGCCCGCGCCCTGCAACTCGCCGGGGCCGATGTTCTGTTAGT
CGATTCCGATCCCCAGGGCAGTGCCCGCGATTGGGCGGCCGTGCGGGAAGATCAACCGCTAACCGTTGTC
GGCATCGACCGCCCGACGATTGACCGCGACGTGAAGGCCATCGGCCGGCGCGACTTCGTAGTGATCGACG
GAGCGCCCCAGGCGGCGGACTTGGCTGTGTCCGCGATCAAGGCAGCCGACTTCGTGCTGATTCCGGTGCA
GCCAAGCCCTTACGACATATGGGCCACCGCCGACCTGGTGGAGCTGGTTAAGCAGCGCATTGAGGTCACG
GATGGAAGGCTACAAGCGGCCTTTGTCGTGTCGCGGGCGATCAAAGGCACGCGCATCGGCGGTGAGGTTG
CCGAGGCGCTGGCCGGGTACGAGCTGCCCATTCTTGAGTCCCGTATCACGCAGCGCGTGAGCTACCCAGG
CACTGCCGCCGCCGGCACAACCGTTCTTGAATCAGAACCCGAGGGCGACGCTGCCCGCGAGGTCCAGGCG
CTGGCCGCTGAAATTAAATCAAAACTCATTTGAGTTAATGAGGTAAAGAGAAAATGAGCAAAAGCACAAA
CACGCTAAGTGCCGGCCGTCCGAGCGCACGCAGCAGCAAGGCTGCAACGTTGGCCAGCCTGGCAGACACG
CCAGCCATGAAGCGGGTCAACTTTCAGTTGCCGGCGGAGGATCACACCAAGCTGAAGATGTACGCGGTAC
GCCAAGGCAAGACCATTACCGAGCTGCTATCTGAATACATCGCGCAGCTACCAGAGTAAATGAGCAAATG
AATAAATGAGTAGATGAATTTTAGCGGCTAAAGGAGGCGGCATGGAAAATCAAGAACAACCAGGCACCGA
CGCCGTGGAATGCCCCATGTGTGGAGGAACGGGCGGTTGGCCAGGCGTAAGCGGCTGGGTTGTCTGCCGG
CCCTGCAATGGCACTGGAACCCCCAAGCCCGAGGAATCGGCGTGAGCGGTCGCAAACCATCCGGCCCGGT
ACAAATCGGCGCGGCGCTGGGTGATGACCTGGTGGAGAAGTTGAAGGCCGCGCAGGCCGCCCAGCGGCAA
CGCATCGAGGCAGAAGCACGCCCCGGTGAATCGTGGCAAGCGGCCGCTGATCGAATCCGCAAAGAATCCC
GGCAACCGCCGGCAGCCGGTGCGCCGTCGATTAGGAAGCCGCCCAAGGGCGACGAGCAACCAGATTTTTT
CGTTCCGATGCTCTATGACGTGGGCACCCGCGATAGTCGCAGCATCATGGACGTGGCCGTTTTCCGTCTG
TCGAAGCGTGACCGACGAGCTGGCGAGGTGATCCGCTACGAGCTTCCAGACGGGCACGTAGAGGTTTCCG
CAGGGCCGGCCGGCATGGCCAGTGTGTGGGATTACGACCTGGTACTGATGGCGGTTTCCCATCTAACCGA
ATCCATGAACCGATACCGGGAAGGGAAGGGAGACAAGCCCGGCCGCGTGTTCCGTCCACACGTTGCGGAC
GTACTCAAGTTCTGCCGGCGAGCCGATGGCGGAAAGCAGAAAGACGACCTGGTAGAAACCTGCATTCGGT
TAAACACCACGCACGTTGCCATGCAGCGTACGAAGAAGGCCAAGAACGGCCGCCTGGTGACGGTATCCGA
GGGTGAAGCCTTGATTAGCCGCTACAAGATCGTAAAGAGCGAAACCGGGCGGCCGGAGTACATCGAGATC
GAGCTAGCTGATTGGATGTACCGCGAGATCACAGAAGGCAAGAACCCGGACGTGCTGACGGTTCACCCCG
ATTACTTTTTGATCGATCCCGGCATCGGCCGTTTTCTCTACCGCCTGGCACGCCGCGCCGCAGGCAAGGC
AGAAGCCAGATGGTTGTTCAAGACGATCTACGAACGCAGTGGCAGCGCCGGAGAGTTCAAGAAGTTCTGT
TTCACCGTGCGCAAGCTGATCGGGTCAAATGACCTGCCGGAGTACGATTTGAAGGAGGAGGCGGGGCAGG
CTGGCCCGATCCTAGTCATGCGCTACCGCAACCTGATCGAGGGCGAAGCATCCGCCGGTTCCTAATGTAC
GGAGCAGATGCTAGGGCAAATTGCCCTAGCAGGGGAAAAAGGTCGAAAAGGTCTCTTTCCTGTGGATAGC
ACGTACATTGGGAACCCAAAGCCGTACATTGGGAACCGGAACCCGTACATTGGGAACCCAAAGCCGTACA
TTGGGAACCGGTCACACATGTAAGTGACTGATATAAAAGAGAAAAAAGGCGATTTTTCCGCCTAAAACTC
TTTAAAACTTATTAAAACTCTTAAAACCCGCCTGGCCTGTGCATAACTGTCTGGCCAGCGCACAGCCGAA
GAGCTGCAAAAAGCGCCTACCCTTCGGTCGCTGCGCTCCCTACGCCCCGCCGCTTCGCGTCGGCCTATCG
CGGCCGCTGGCCGCTCAAAAATGGCTGGCCTACGGCCAGGCAATCTACCAGGGCGCGGACAAGCCGCGCC
GTCGCCACTCGACCGCCGGCGCCCACATCAAGGCACCCTGCCTCGCGCGTTTCGGTGATGACGGTGAAAA
CCTCTGACACATGCAGCTCCCGGAGACGGTCACAGCTTGTCTGTAAGCGGATGCCGGGAGCAGACAAGCC
CGTCAGGGCGCGTCAGCGGGTGTTGGCGGGTGTCGGGGCGCAGCCATGACCCAGTCACGTAGCGATAGCG
GAGTGTATACTGGCTTAACTATGCGGCATCAGAGCAGATTGTACTGAGAGTGCACCATATGCGGTGTGAA
ATACCGCACAGATGCGTAAGGAGAAAATACCGCATCAGGCGCTCTTCCGCTTCCTCGCTCACTGACTCGC
TGCGCTCGGTCGTTCGGCTGCGGCGAGCGGTATCAGCTCACTCAAAGGCGGTAATACGGTTATCCACAGA
ATCAGGGGATAACGCAGGAAAGAACATGTGAGCAAAAGGCCAGCAAAAGGCCAGGAACCGTAAAAAGGCC
GCGTTGCTGGCGTTTTTCCATAGGCTCCGCCCCCCTGACGAGCATCACAAAAATCGACGCTCAAGTCAGA
GGTGGCGAAACCCGACAGGACTATAAAGATACCAGGCGTTTCCCCCTGGAAGCTCCCTCGTGCGCTCTCC
TGTTCCGACCCTGCCGCTTACCGGATACCTGTCCGCCTTTCTCCCTTCGGGAAGCGTGGCGCTTTCTCAT
AGCTCACGCTGTAGGTATCTCAGTTCGGTGTAGGTCGTTCGCTCCAAGCTGGGCTGTGTGCACGAACCCC
CCGTTCAGCCCGACCGCTGCGCCTTATCCGGTAACTATCGTCTTGAGTCCAACCCGGTAAGACACGACTT
ATCGCCACTGGCAGCAGCCACTGGTAACAGGATTAGCAGAGCGAGGTATGTAGGCGGTGCTACAGAGTTC
TTGAAGTGGTGGCCTAACTACGGCTACACTAGAAGGACAGTATTTGGTATCTGCGCTCTGCTGAAGCCAG
TTACCTTCGGAAAAAGAGTTGGTAGCTCTTGATCCGGCAAACAAACCACCGCTGGTAGCGGTGGTTTTTT
TGTTTGCAAGCAGCAGATTACGCGCAGAAAAAAAGGATCTCAAGAAGATCCTTTGATCTTTTCTACGGGG
TCTGACGCTCAGTGGAACGAAAACTCACGTTAAGGGATTTTGGTCATGCATTCTAGGTACTAAAACAATT
CATCCAGTAAAATATAATATTTTATTTTCTCCCAATCAGGCTTGATCCCCAGTAAGTCAAAAAATAGCTC
GACATACTGTTCTTCCCCGATATCCTCCCTGATCGACCGGACGCAGAAGGCAATGTCATACCACTTGTCC
GCCCTGCCGCTTCTCCCAAGATCAATAAAGCCACTTACTTTGCCATCTTTCACAAAGATGTTGCTGTCTC
CCAGGTCGCCGTGGGAAAAGACAAGTTCCTCTTCGGGCTTTTCCGTCTTTAAAAAATCATACAGCTCGCG
CGGATCTTTAAATGGAGTGTCTTCTTCCCAGTTTTCGCAATCCACATCGGCCAGATCGTTATTCAGTAAG
TAATCCAATTCGGCTAAGCGGCTGTCTAAGCTATTCGTATAGGGACAATCCGATATGTCGATGGAGTGAA
AGAGCCTGATGCACTCCGCATACAGCTCGATAATCTTTTCAGGGCTTTGTTCATCTTCATACTCTTCCGA
GCAAAGGACGCCATCGGCCTCACTCATGAGCAGATTGCTCCAGCCATCATGCCGTTCAAAGTGCAGGACC
TTTGGAACAGGCAGCTTTCCTTCCAGCCATAGCATCATGTCCTTTTCCCGTTCCACATCATAGGTGGTCC
CTTTATACCGGCTGTCCGTCATTTTTAAATATAGGTTTTCATTTTCTCCCACCAGCTTATATACCTTAGC
AGGAGACATTCCTTCCGTATCTTTTACGCAGCGGTATTTTTCGATCAGTTTTTTCAATTCCGGTGATATT
CTCATTTTAGCCATTTATTATTTCCTTCCTCTTTTCTACAGTATTTAAAGATACCCCAAGAAGCTAATTA
TAACAAGACGAACTCCAATTCACTGTTCCTTGCATTCTAAAACCTTAAATACCAGAAAACAGCTTTTTCA
AAGTTGTTTTCAAAGTTGGCGTATAACATAGTATCGACGGAGCCGATTTTGAAACCGCGGTGATCACAGG
CAGCAACGCTCTGTCATCGTTACAATCAACATGCTACCCTCCGCGAGATCATCCGTGTTTCAAACCCGGC
AGCTTAGTTGCCGTTCTTCCGAATAGCATCGGTAACATGAGCAAAGTCTGCCGCCTTACAACGGCTCTCC
CGCTGACGCCGTCCCGGACTGATGGGCTGCCTGTATCGAGTGGTGATTTTGTGCCGAGCTGCCGGTCGGG
GAGCTGTTGGCTGGCTGGTGGCAGGATATATTGTGGTGTAAACAAATTGACGCTTAGACAACTTAATAAC
ACATTGCGGACGTTTTTAATGTACTGAATTAACGCCGAATTAATTCGGGGGATCTGGATTTTAGTACTGG
ATTTTGGTTTTAGGAATTAGAAATTTTATTGATAGAAGTATTTTACAAATACAAATACATACTAAGGGTT
TCTTATATGCTCAACACATGAGCGAAACCCTATAGGAACCCTAATTCCCTTATCTGGGAACTACTCACAC
ATTATTATGGAGAAACTCGAGCTTGTCGATCGACAGATCCGGTCGGCATCTACTCTATTTCTTTGCCCTC
GGACGAGTGCTGGGGCGTCGGTTTCCACTATCGGCGAGTACTTCTACACAGCCATCGGTCCAGACGGCCG
CGCTTCTGCGGGCGATTTGTGTACGCCCGACAGTCCCGGCTCCGGATCGGACGATTGCGTCGCATCGACC
CTGCGCCCAAGCTGCATCATCGAAATTGCCGTCAACCAAGCTCTGATAGAGTTGGTCAAGACCAATGCGG
AGCATATACGCCCGGAGTCGTGGCGATCCTGCAAGCTCCGGATGCCTCCGCTCGAAGTAGCGCGTCTGCT
GCTCCATACAAGCCAACCACGGCCTCCAGAAGAAGATGTTGGCGACCTCGTATTGGGAATCCCCGAACAT
CGCCTCGCTCCAGTCAATGACCGCTGTTATGCGGCCATTGTCCGTCAGGACATTGTTGGAGCCGAAATCC
GCGTGCACGAGGTGCCGGACTTCGGGGCAGTCCTCGGCCCAAAGCATCAGCTCATCGAGAGCCTGCGCGA
CGGACGCACTGACGGTGTCGTCCATCACAGTTTGCCAGTGATACACATGGGGATCAGCAATCGCGCATAT
GAAATCACGCCATGTAGTGTATTGACCGATTCCTTGCGGTCCGAATGGGCCGAACCCGCTCGTCTGGCTA
AGATCGGCCGCAGCGATCGCATCCATAGCCTCCGCGACCGGTTGTAGAACAGCGGGCAGTTCGGTTTCAG
GCAGGTCTTGCAACGTGACACCCTGTGCACGGCGGGAGATGCAATAGGTCAGGCTCTCGCTAAACTCCCC
AATGTCAAGCACTTCCGGAATCGGGAGCGCGGCCGATGCAAAGTGCCGATAAACATAACGATCTTTGTAG
AAACCATCGGCGCAGCTATTTACCCGCAGGACATATCCACGCCCTCCTACATCGAAGCTGAAAGCACGAG
ATTCTTCGCCCTCCGAGAGCTGCATCAGGTCGGAGACGCTGTCGAACTTTTCGATCAGAAACTTCTCGAC
AGACGTCGCGGTGAGTTCAGGCTTTTTCATATCTCATTGCCCCCCGGGATCTGCGAAAGCTCGAGAGAGA
TAGATTTGTAGAGAGAGACTGGTGATTTCAGCGTGTCCTCTCCAAATGAAATGAACTTCCTTATATAGAG
GAAGGTCTTGCGAAGGATAGTGGGATTGTGCGTCATCCCTTACGTCAGTGGAGATATCACATCAATCCAC
TTGCTTTGAAGACGTGGTTGGAACGTCTTCTTTTTCCACGATGCTCCTCGTGGGTGGGGGTCCATCTTTG
GGACCACTGTCGGCAGAGGCATCTTGAACGATAGCCTTTCCTTTATCGCAATGATGGCATTTGTAGGTGC
CACCTTCCTTTTCTACTGTCCTTTTGATGAAGTGACAGATAGCTGGGCAATGGAATCCGAGGAGGTTTCC
CGATATTACCCTTTGTTGAAAAGTCTCAATAGCCCTTTGGTCTTCTGAGACTGTATCTTTGATATTCTTG
GAGTAGACGAGAGTGTCGTGCTCCACCATGTTATCACATCAATCCACTTGCTTTGAAGACGTGGTTGGAA
CGTCTTCTTTTTCCACGATGCTCCTCGTGGGTGGGGGTCCATCTTTGGGACCACTGTCGGCAGAGGCATC
TTGAACGATAGCCTTTCCTTTATCGCAATGATGGCATTTGTAGGTGCCACCTTCCTTTTCTACTGTCCTT
TTGATGAAGTGACAGATAGCTGGGCAATGGAATCCGAGGAGGTTTCCCGATATTACCCTTTGTTGAAAAG
TCTCAATAGCCCTTTGGTCTTCTGAGACTGTATCTTTGATATTCTTGGAGTAGACGAGAGTGTCGTGCTC
CACCATGTTGGCAAGCTGCTCTAGCCAATACGCAAACCGCCTCTCCCCGCGCGTTGGCCGATTCATTAAT
GCAGCTGGCACGACAGGTTTCCCGACTGGAAAGCGGGCAGTGAGCGCAACGCAATTAATGTGAGTTAGCT
CACTCATTAGGCACCCCAGGCTTTACACTTTATGCTTCCGGCTCGTATGTTGTGTGGAATTGTGAGCGGA
TAACAATTTCACACAGGAAACAGCTATGACCATGATTACGAATTCGAGCTCGGTACCCGGGGATCCTCTA
GAGTCGACCTGCAGGCATGCAAGCTTGGCACTGGCCGTCGTTTTACAACGTCGTGACTGGGAAAACCCTG
GCGTTACCCAACTTAATCGCCTTGCAGCACATCCCCCTTTCGCCAGCTGGCGTAATAGCGAAGAGGCCCG
CACCGATCGCCCTTCCCAACAGTTGCGCAGCCTGAATGGCGAATGCTAGAGCAGCTTGAGCTTGGATCAG
ATTGTCGTTTCCCGCCTTCAGTTTAGCTTCATGGAGTCAAAGATTCAAATAGAGGACCTAACAGAACTCG
CCGTAAAGACTGGCGAACAGTTCATACAGAGTCTCTTACGACTCAATGACAAGAAGAAAATCTTCGTCAA
CATGGTGGAGCACGACACACTTGTCTACTCCAAAAATATCAAAGATACAGTCTCAGAAGACCAAAGGGCA
ATTGAGACTTTTCAACAAAGGGTAATATCCGGAAACCTCCTCGGATTCCATTGCCCAGCTATCTGTCACT
TTATTGTGAAGATAGTGGAAAAGGAAGGTGGCTCCTACAAATGCCATCATTGCGATAAAGGAAAGGCCAT
CGTTGAAGATGCCTCTGCCGACAGTGGTCCCAAAGATGGACCCCCACCCACGAGGAGCATCGTGGAAAAA
GAAGACGTTCCAACCACGTCTTCAAAGCAAGTGGATTGATGTGATATCTCCACTGACGTAAGGGATGACG
CACAATCCCACTATCCTTCGCAAGACCCTTCCTCTATATAAGGAAGTTCATTTCATTTGGAGAGAACACG
GGGGACTCTTGACCATGGTA
