>Addgene plasmid #84226 | Osa-pCAMBIA-1301-STTM530-3p | depositor partial sequence | sequence record 174508 | STTM530-3p
CATTTGGAGAGGACAGCCCAAGCTTGTTGCATCTGCCTACTCTGCACCTGTTGTTGTTGTTATGGTCTAA
TTTAAATATGGTCTAAAGAAGAAGAATGTTGCATCTGCCCACTCTGCACCTGAATTCGGTACGCTGAAAT
CACCAG
